>Addgene plasmid #215621 | pPB-TetON-mEGFP-MYOD1_AroPERFECT-C | addgene full sequence | sequence record 426920 | Addgene NGS Result
GTAAAACGACGGCCAGTGAGCGCGCCTCGTTCATTCACGTTTTTGAACCCGTGGAGGACGGGCAGACTCG
CGGTGCAAATGTGTTTTACAGCGTGATGGAGCAGATGAAGATGCTCGACACGCTGCAGAACACGCAGCTA
GATTAACCCTAGAAAGATAATCATATTGTGACGTACGTTAAAGATAATCATGTGTAAAATTGACGCATGT
GTTTTATCGGTCTGTATATCGAGGTTTATTTATTAATTTGAATAGATATTAAGTTTTATTATATTTACAC
TTACATACTAATAATAAATTCAACAAACAATTTATTTATGTTTATTTATTTATTAAAAAAAACAAAAACT
CAAAATTTCTTCTATAAAGTAACAAAACTTTTATGAGGGACAGCCCCCCCCCAAAGCCCCCAGGGATGTA
ATTACGTCCCTCCCCCGCTAGGGGGCAGCAGCGAGCCGCCCGGGGCTCCGCTCCGGTCCGGCGCTCCCCC
CGCATCCCCGAGCCGGCAGCGTGCGGGGACAGCCCGGGCACGGGGAAGGTGGCACGGGATCGCTTTCCTC
TGAACGCTTCTCGCTGCTCTTTGAGCCTGCAGACACCTGGGGGGATACGGGGAAAAGGCCTCCACGGCCA
CTAGTCTTTCGTCTTCAAGAATTCCTCGAGTTTACTCCCTATCAGTGATAGAGAACGTATGAAGAGTTTA
CTCCCTATCAGTGATAGAGAACGTATGCAGACTTTACTCCCTATCAGTGATAGAGAACGTATAAGGAGTT
TACTCCCTATCAGTGATAGAGAACGTATGACCAGTTTACTCCCTATCAGTGATAGAGAACGTATCTACAG
TTTACTCCCTATCAGTGATAGAGAACGTATATCCAGTTTACTCCCTATCAGTGATAGAGAACGTATAAGC
TTTAGGCGTGTACGGTGGGCGCCTATAAAAGCAGAGCTCGTTTAGTGAACCGTCAGATCGCCTGGAGCAA
TTCCACAACACTTTTGTCTTATACCAACTTTCCGTACCACTTCCTACCCTCGTAAAGGTCTAGAGCTAGC
CACCATGGACTACAAAGACCATGACGGTGATTATAAAGATCATGACATCGATTACAAGGATGACGATGAC
AAGATGGAGCTTCTCTCACCGCCCCTGAGGGATGTGGATTTGACCGCTCCTGATGGATCCTTGTGTAGCT
TCGCTACGACAGATGACTTTTACGATGATCCTTGCTTTGATAGTCCTGATCTTCGGTTCTTTGAGGATTT
GGATCCTAGACTCATGCATGTTGGAGCCCTTCTTAAGCCTGAGGAACATTCCCATTTTCCGGCTGCCGTC
CATCCCGCGCCCGGAGCTAGGGAAGATGAACACGTTAGAGCCCCTTCTGGACATCATCAAGCCGGGAGAT
GTTTGTTGTGGGCGTGTAAAGCCTGTAAAAGGAAAACTACAAATGCTGATAGGCGCAAAGCGGCTACAAT
GAGGGAACGACGGCGACTTAGTAAGGTTAACGAAGCTTTCGAAACCCTGAAACGATGTACTTCCAGTAAC
CCCAATCAACGACTGCCTAAAGTTGAAATTCTCAGAAATGCTATTCGGTACATTGAAGGACTTCAAGCCT
TGTTGCGAGATCAAGATGCTGCACCCCCTGGAGCTGCCGCTGCTGCTCCTGGGCCTCTCCCACCCGGGCG
AGGCGGTGAATGGCATAGTGGGGATAGTGATGCCTCATCTCCCAGGTCTAATTGTAGTTTTGATGGGATG
ATGGATTCTGGGCCCCCTTCCGGGGCGCGACGCAGATACAATTGTGAGGGTGCTAATGAAGCCCCTTCCG
AGCCTCGACCTGGCTATAAATCCGCAGCTGTCAGCTCTCTGGATTGTCTCAGCTCTATTGTTTATGAAAG
AATAAGCACAGAATCACCCGCCGCACCTGCTCTGCTCTTGTATGCAGATGTCCCCAGCGAATCTCCCCCA
AGAAGACAGGAAGCCGCATATGCGCCATCCGAAGGCGAATCCTCTGGTGATCCTACGCAATCCCCGTACG
ACGCCGCCCCGCAGTGCCCTGCGGGTGCGAACCCCAACCCGATATACCAGGTGCTCGAGGGCAGAGGAAG
TCTTCTAACATGCGGTGACGTGGAGGAGAATCCCGGCCCTAGTACCGTGAGCAAGGGCGAGGAGCTGTTC
ACCGGGGTGGTGCCCATCCTGGTCGAGCTGGACGGCGACGTAAACGGCCACAAGTTCAGCGTGTCCGGCG
AGGGCGAGGGCGATGCCACCTACGGCAAGCTGACCCTGAAGTTCATCTGCACCACCGGCAAGCTGCCCGT
GCCCTGGCCCACCCTCGTGACCACCCTGACCTACGGCGTGCAGTGCTTCAGCCGCTACCCCGACCACATG
AAGCAGCACGACTTCTTCAAGTCCGCCATGCCCGAAGGCTACGTCCAGGAGCGCACCATCTTCTTCAAGG
ACGACGGCAACTACAAGACCCGCGCCGAGGTGAAGTTCGAGGGCGACACCCTGGTGAACCGCATCGAGCT
GAAGGGCATCGACTTCAAGGAGGACGGCAACATCCTGGGGCACAAGCTGGAGTACAACTACAACAGCCAC
AACGTCTATATCATGGCCGACAAGCAGAAGAACGGCATCAAGGTGAACTTCAAGATCCGCCACAACATCG
AGGACGGCAGCGTGCAGCTCGCCGACCACTACCAGCAGAACACCCCCATCGGCGACGGCCCCGTGCTGCT
GCCCGACAACCACTACCTGAGCACCCAGTCCGCCCTGAGCAAAGACCCCAACGAGAAGCGCGATCACATG
GTCCTGCTGGAGTTCGTGACCGCCGCCGGGATCACTCTCGGCATGGACGAGCTGTACAAGACCGGTTGAC
CGGTTAGTAATGAGTTTAAACGGGGGAGGAAGACCGGTTGACCGGTTAGTAATGAGTTTAAACGGGGGAG
GCTAACTGAAACACGGAAGGAGACAATACCGGAAGGAACCCGCGCTATGACGGCAATAAAAAGACAGAAT
AAAACGCACGGGTGTTGGGTCGTTTGTTCATAAACGCGGGGTTCGGTCCCAGGGCTGGCACTCTGTCGAT
ACCCCACCGAGACCCCATTGGGGCCAATACGCCCGCGTTTCTTCCTTTTCCCCACCCCACCCCCCAAGTT
CGGGTGAAGGCCCAGGGCTCGCAGCCAACGTCGGGGCGGCAGGCCCTGCCATAGCAGATCTGCGAAATCG
GATCCAGCTGAATCTAAGTGGATCTGCGATCGCTCCGGTGCCCGTCAGTGGGCAGAGCGCACATCGCCCA
CAGTCCCCGAGAAGTTGGGGGGAGGGGTCGGCAATTGAACGGGTGCCTAGAGAAGGTGGCGCGGGGTAAA
CTGGGAAAGTGATGTCGTGTACTGGCTCCGCCTTTTTCCCGAGGGTGGGGGAGAACCGTATATAAGTGCA
GTAGTCGCCGTGAACGTTCTTTTTCGCAACGGGTTTGCCGCCAGAACACAGCTGAAGCTTCGAGGGGCTC
GCATCTCTCCTTCACGCGCCCGCCGCCCTACCTGAGGCCGCCATCCACGCCGGTTGAGTCGCGTTCTGCC
GCCTCCCGCCTGTGGTGCCTCCTGAACTGCGTCCGCCGTCTAGGTAAGTTTAAAGCTCAGGTCGAGACCG
GGCCTTTGTCCGGCGCTCCCTTGGAGCCTACCTAGACTCAGCCGGCTCTCCACGCTTTGCCTGACCCTGC
TTGCTCAACTCTACGTCTTTGTTTCGTTTTCTGTTCTGCGCCGTTACAGATCTAAGCTGTGACCGGCGCC
TACTCTAGAGCCGCCATGTCTAGACTGGACAAGAGCAAAGTCATAAACTCTGCTCTGGAATTACTCAATG
GAGTCGGTATCGAAGGCCTGACGACAAGGAAACTCGCTCAAAAGCTGGGAGTTGAGCAGCCTACCCTGTA
CTGGCACGTGAAGAACAAGCGGGCCCTGCTCGATGCCCTGCCAATCGAGATGCTGGACAGGCATCATACC
CACTCCTGCCCCCTGGAAGGCGAGTCATGGCAAGACTTTCTGCGGAACAACGCCAAGTCATACCGCTGTG
CTCTCCTCTCACATCGCGACGGGGCTAAAGTGCATCTCGGCACCCGCCCAACAGAGAAACAGTACGAAAC
CCTGGAAAATCAGCTCGCGTTCCTGTGTCAGCAAGGCTTCTCCCTGGAGAACGCACTGTACGCTCTGTCC
GCCGTGGGCCACTTTACACTGGGCTGCGTATTGGAGGAACAGGAGCATCAAGTAGCAAAAGAGGAAAGAG
AGACACCTACCACCGATTCTATGCCCCCACTTCTGAAACAAGCAATTGAGCTGTTCGACCGGCAGGGAGC
CGAACCTGCCTTCCTTTTCGGCCTGGAACTAATCATATGTGGCCTGGAGAAACAGCTAAAGTGCGAAAGC
GGCGGGCCGACCGACGCCCTTGACGATTTTGACTTAGACATGCTCCCAGCCGATGCCCTTGACGACTTTG
ACCTTGATATGCTGCCTGCTGACGCTCTTGACGATTTTGACCTTGACATGCTCCCCGGGGAGGGCAGAGG
AAGTCTTCTAACATGCGGTGACGTGGAGGAGAATCCCGGCCCTATGACCGAGTACAAGCCCACGGTGCGC
CTCGCCACCCGCGACGACGTCCCCAGGGCCGTACGCACCCTCGCCGCCGCGTTCGCCGACTACCCCGCCA
CGCGCCACACCGTCGATCCGGACCGCCACATCGAGCGGGTCACCGAGCTGCAAGAACTCTTCCTCACGCG
CGTCGGGCTCGACATCGGCAAGGTGTGGGTCGCGGACGACGGCGCCGCGGTGGCGGTCTGGACCACGCCG
GAGAGCGTCGAAGCGGGGGCGGTGTTCGCCGAGATCGGCCCGCGCATGGCCGAGTTGAGCGGTTCCCGGC
TGGCCGCGCAGCAACAGATGGAAGGCCTCCTGGCGCCGCACCGGCCCAAGGAGCCCGCGTGGTTCCTGGC
CACCGTCGGCGTCTCGCCCGACCACCAGGGCAAGGGTCTGGGCAGCGCCGTCGTGCTCCCCGGAGTGGAG
GCGGCCGAGCGCGCCGGGGTGCCCGCCTTCCTGGAGACCTCCGCGCCCCGCAACCTCCCCTTCTACGAGC
GGCTCGGCTTCACCGTCACCGCCGACGTCGAGGTGCCCGAAGGACCGCGCACCTGGTGCATGACCCGCAA
GCCCGGTGCCTGAAATCAACCTCTGGATTACAAAATTTGTGGGTAAACTTGTTTATTGCAGCTTATAATG
GTTACAAATAAAGCAATAGCATCACAAATTTCACAAATAAAGCATTTTTTTCACTGCATTCTAGTTGTGG
TTTGTCCAAACTCATCAATGTATCTTATCATGTCTGGAATTGACTCAAATGATGTCAATTAGTCTATCAG
AAGCTCATCTGGTCTCCCTTCCGGGGGACAAGACATCCCTGTTTAATATTTAAACAGCAGTGTTCCCAAA
CTGGGTTCTTATATCCCTTGCTCTGGTCAACCAGGTTGCAGGGTTTCCTGTCCTCACAGGAACGAAGTCC
CTAAAGAAACAGTGGCAGCCAGGTTTAGCCCCGGAATTGACTGGATTCCTTTTTTAGGGCCCATTGGTAT
GGCTTTTTCCCCGTATCCCCCCAGGTGTCTGCAGGCTCAAAGAGCAGCGAGAAGCGTTCAGAGGAAAGCG
ATCCCGTGCCACCTTCCCCGTGCCCGGGCTGTCCCCGCACGCTGCCGGCTCGGGGATGCGGGGGGAGCGC
CGGACCGGAGCGGAGCCCCGGGCGGCTCGCTGCTGCCCCCTAGCGGGGGAGGGACGTAATTACATCCCTG
GGGGCTTTGGGGGGGGGCTGTCCCTGATATCTATAACAAGAAAATATATATATAATAAGTTATCACGTAA
GTAGAACATGAAATAACAATATAATTATCGTATGAGTTAAATCTTAAAAGTCACGTAAAAGATAATCATG
CGTCATTTTGACTCACGCGGTCGTTATAGTTCAAAATCAGTGACACTTACCGCATTGACAAGCACGCCTC
ACGGGAGCTCCAAGCGGCGACTGAGATGTCCTAAATGCACAGCGACGGATTCGCGCTATTTAGAAAGAGA
GAGCAATATTTCAAGAATGCATGCGTCAATTTTACGCAGACTATCTTTCTAGGGTTAATCTAGCTGCATC
AGGATCATATCGTCGGGTCTTTTTTCCGGCTCAGTCATCGCCCAAGCTGGCGCTATCTGGGCATCGGGGA
GGAAGAAGCCCGTGCCTTTTCCCGCGAGGTTGAAGCGGCATGGAAAGAGTTTGCCGAGGATGACTGCTGC
TGCATTGACGTTGAGCGAAAACGCACGTTTACCATGATGATTCGGGAAGGTGTGGCCATGCACGCCTTTA
ACGGTGAACTGTTCGTTCAGGCCACCTGGGATACCAGTTCGTCGCGGCTTTTCCGGACACAGTTCCGGAT
GGTCAGCCCGAAGCGCATCAGCAACCCGAACAATACCGGCGACAGCCGGAACTGCCGTGCCGGTGTGCAG
ATTAATGACAGCGGTGCGGCGCTGGGATATTACGTCAGCGAGGACGGGTATCCTGGCTGGATGCCGCAGA
AATGGACATGGATACCCCGTGAGTTACCCGGCGGGCGCGCTTGGCGTAATCATGGTCATAGCTGTTTCCT
GTGTGAAATTGTTATCCGCTCACAATTCCACACAACATACGAGCCGGAAGCATAAAGTGTAAAGCCTGGG
GTGCCTAATGAGTGAGCTAACTCACATTAATTGCGTTGCGCTCACTGCCCGCTTTCCAGTCGGGAAACCT
GTCGTGCCAGCTGCATTAATGAATCGGCCAACGCGCGGGGAGAGGCGGTTTGCGTATTGGGCGCTCTTCC
GCTTCCTCGCTCACTGACTCGCTGCGCTCGGTCGTTCGGCTGCGGCGAGCGGTATCAGCTCACTCAAAGG
CGGTAATACGGTTATCCACAGAATCAGGGGATAACGCAGGAAAGAACATGTGAGCAAAAGGCCAGCAAAA
GGCCAGGAACCGTAAAAAGGCCGCGTTGCTGGCGTTTTTCCATAGGCTCCGCCCCCCTGACGAGCATCAC
AAAAATCGACGCTCAAGTCAGAGGTGGCGAAACCCGACAGGACTATAAAGATACCAGGCGTTTCCCCCTG
GAAGCTCCCTCGTGCGCTCTCCTGTTCCGACCCTGCCGCTTACCGGATACCTGTCCGCCTTTCTCCCTTC
GGGAAGCGTGGCGCTTTCTCATAGCTCACGCTGTAGGTATCTCAGTTCGGTGTAGGTCGTTCGCTCCAAG
CTGGGCTGTGTGCACGAACCCCCCGTTCAGCCCGACCGCTGCGCCTTATCCGGTAACTATCGTCTTGAGT
CCAACCCGGTAAGACACGACTTATCGCCACTGGCAGCAGCCACTGGTAACAGGATTAGCAGAGCGAGGTA
TGTAGGCGGTGCTACAGAGTTCTTGAAGTGGTGGCCTAACTACGGCTACACTAGAAGAACAGTATTTGGT
ATCTGCGCTCTGCTGAAGCCAGTTACCTTCGGAAAAAGAGTTGGTAGCTCTTGATCCGGCAAACAAACCA
CCGCTGGTAGCGGTGGTTTTTTTGTTTGCAAGCAGCAGATTACGCGCAGAAAAAAAGGATCTCAAGAAGA
TCCTTTGATCTTTTCTACGGGGTCTGACGCTCAGTGGAACGAAAACTCACGTTAAGGGATTTTGGTCATG
AGATTATCAAAAAGGATCTTCACCTAGATCCTTTTAAATTAAAAATGAAGTTTTAAATCAATCTAAAGTA
TATATGAGTAAACTTGGTCTGACAGTTACCAATGCTTAATCAGTGAGGCACCTATCTCAGCGATCTGTCT
ATTTCGTTCATCCATAGTTGCCTGACTCCCCGTCGTGTAGATAACTACGATACGGGAGGGCTTACCATCT
GGCCCCAGTGCTGCAATGATACCGCGAGACCCACGCTCACCGGCTCCAGATTTATCAGCAATAAACCAGC
CAGCCGGAAGGGCCGAGCGCAGAAGTGGTCCTGCAACTTTATCCGCCTCCATCCAGTCTATTAATTGTTG
CCGGGAAGCTAGAGTAAGTAGTTCGCCAGTTAATAGTTTGCGCAACGTTGTTGCCATTGCTACAGGCATC
GTGGTGTCACGCTCGTCGTTTGGTATGGCTTCATTCAGCTCCGGTTCCCAACGATCAAGGCGAGTTACAT
GATCCCCCATGTTGTGCAAAAAAGCGGTTAGCTCCTTCGGTCCTCCGATCGTTGTCAGAAGTAAGTTGGC
CGCAGTGTTATCACTCATGGTTATGGCAGCACTGCATAATTCTCTTACTGTCATGCCATCCGTAAGATGC
TTTTCTGTGACTGGTGAGTACTCAACCAAGTCATTCTGAGAATAGTGTATGCGGCGACCGAGTTGCTCTT
GCCCGGCGTCAATACGGGATAATACCGCGCCACATAGCAGAACTTTAAAAGTGCTCATCATTGGAAAACG
TTCTTCGGGGCGAAAACTCTCAAGGATCTTACCGCTGTTGAGATCCAGTTCGATGTAACCCACTCGTGCA
CCCAACTGATCTTCAGCATCTTTTACTTTCACCAGCGTTTCTGGGTGAGCAAAAACAGGAAGGCAAAATG
CCGCAAAAAAGGGAATAAGGGCGACACGGAAATGTTGAATACTCATACTCTTCCTTTTTCAATATTATTG
AAGCATTTATCAGGGTTATTGTCTCATGAGCGGATACATATTTGAATGTATTTAGAAAAATAAACAAATA
GGGGTTCCGCGCACATTTCCCCGAAAAGTGCCACCTAAATTGTAAGCGTTAATATTTTGTTAAAATTCGC
GTTAAATTTTTGTTAAATCAGCTCATTTTTTAACCAATAGGCCGAAATCGGCAAAATCCCTTATAAATCA
AAAGAATAGACCGAGATAGGGT
[37 nt withheld, positions 8913-8949]
AAAGAACGTGGACTCCAACGTCAAAGG
[49 nt withheld, positions 8977-9025]
T
[91 nt withheld, positions 9027-9117]
G
[124 nt withheld, positions 9119-9242]
CCCATTCGCCATTCAGGCTGCGCAACTGTTGGGAAGGGCGATCGGTGCGGGCCTCTTCGCTATTACGCCA
GCTGGCGAAAGGGGGATGTGCTGCAAGGCGATTAAGTTGGGTAACGCCAGGGTTTTCCCAGTCACGACGT
T
Features (pLannotate 1.2.2; 25 found; start..end, strand, type, name):
     21..140     +  CDS            B (fragment): PORTL_LAMBD - Experimental evidence at protein level: Swiss-Prot protein existence level 1. Forms the portal vertex of the capsid (PubMed:6228056, PubMed:6232391). This portal plays critical roles in head assembly, genome packaging, neck/tail attachment, and genome ejection (Probable). The portal protein multimerizes as a single ring-shaped homododecamer arranged around a central channel (PubMed:6232391). Binds to the terminase subunits to form the packaging machine (PubMed:7799432). From Escherichia phage lambda (Bacteriophage lambda).
    658..1036    +  promoter       TRE3G promoter: 3rd-generation Tet-responsive promoter that can be activated by binding of Tet-On® 3G
   1058..1123    +  CDS            3xFLAG: three tandem FLAG® epitope tags, followed by an enterokinase cleavage site
   1124..2086    +  CDS            MYOD1: MYOD1_HUMAN - Also known as BHLHC1, MYF3, MYOD. Experimental evidence at protein level: Swiss-Prot protein existence level 1. Acts as a transcriptional activator that promotes transcription of muscle-specific target genes and plays a role in muscle differentiation. Together with MYF5 and MYOG, co-occupies muscle-specific gene promoter core region during myogenesis. Induces fibroblasts to differentiate into myoblasts. Interacts with and is inhibited by the twist protein. This interaction probably involves the basic domains of both proteins (By similarity). From Homo sapiens (Human).
   2147..2860    +  CDS            EGFP: EGFP is a basic (constitutively fluorescent) green fluorescent protein published in 1996, derived from Aequorea victoria. It is reported to be a rapidly-maturing weak dimer with moderate acid sensitivity.
   2991..3039    +  polyA_signal   HSV TK poly(A) signal: herpes simplex virus thymidine kinase polyadenylation signal (Cole and Stacy, 1985)
   3130..3146    -  polyA_signal   bGH poly(A) signal (fragment): bovine growth hormone polyadenylation signal
   3270..3481    +  promoter       EF-1α core promoter: core promoter for human elongation factor EF-1α
   3494..3762    +  LTR            5' LTR (truncated): truncated 5' long terminal repeat (LTR) from human T-cell leukemia virus (HTLV) type 1
   3796..4493    +  CDS            rtTA3 (fragment): reverse tetracycline transactivator 3 activates expression from Tet-responsive promoters in the presence of doxycycline
   4423..4533    +  CDS            VP48: 3 tandem repeats of the minimal activation domain of herpes simplex virus VP16 (Cheng et al., 2013)
   4594..5193    +  CDS            PuroR: puromycin N-acetyltransferase; pac from Streptomyces alboniger; confers resistance to puromycin
   5194..5221    +  misc_feature   WPRE (fragment): woodchuck hepatitis virus posttranscriptional regulatory element
   5226..5347    +  polyA_signal   SV40 poly(A) signal: SV40 polyadenylation signal
   5365..5457    +  ncRNA          G-CSF SLDE: Accession: RF00183 - G-CSF factor stem-loop destabilising element (SLDE)
   6154..6621    +  CDS            B (fragment): PORTL_LAMBD - Experimental evidence at protein level: Swiss-Prot protein existence level 1. Forms the portal vertex of the capsid (PubMed:6228056, PubMed:6232391). This portal plays critical roles in head assembly, genome packaging, neck/tail attachment, and genome ejection (Probable). The portal protein multimerizes as a single ring-shaped homododecamer arranged around a central channel (PubMed:6232391). Binds to the terminase subunits to form the packaging machine (PubMed:7799432). From Escherichia phage lambda (Bacteriophage lambda).
   6659..6675    -  protein_bind   lac operator: The lac repressor binds to the lac operator to inhibit transcription in E. coli. This inhibition can be relieved by adding lactose or isopropyl-β-D-thiogalactopyranoside (IPTG). lac repressor encoded by lacI
   6683..6713    -  promoter       lac promoter: promoter for the E. coli lac operon
   6728..6749    -  protein_bind   CAP binding site: CAP binding activates transcription in the presence of cAMP. E. coli catabolite activator protein
   6762..6854    -  CDS            lacI (fragment): lac repressor; lacI; The lac repressor binds to the lac operator to inhibit transcription in E. coli. This inhibition can be relieved by adding lactose or isopropyl-β-D-thiogalactopyranoside (IPTG).
   7037..7625    -  rep_origin     ori: high-copy-number ColE1/pMB1/pBR322/pUC origin of replication
   7796..8656    -  CDS            AmpR: β-lactamase; bla; confers resistance to ampicillin, carbenicillin, and related antibiotics
   8657..8761    -  promoter       AmpR promoter: bla
   8814..9242    -  rep_origin     f1 ori (sequence partly withheld): f1 bacteriophage origin of replication; arrow indicates direction of (+) strand synthesis
   9247..19      -  CDS            lacZα (fragment) (across the origin): LacZα fragment of β-galactosidase; lacZ fragment
