[The description below was written by a language model from this plasmid's Addgene catalogue record and pLannotate feature annotations shown in this document.]
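Description:
pPB-TetON-mEGFP-MYOD1_AroPERFECT-C is a mammalian expression plasmid built on the PB-TetON backbone and intended for genomic integration of a doxycycline-inducible human MYOD1 variant. The "PB" name suggests a piggyBac transposon design, but the feature table does not annotate transposon terminal repeats, so that remains an inference from the name and the stated integration purpose. In bacteria the plasmid is maintained at high copy from a ColE1/pUC-type origin with ampicillin selection (AmpR). It also carries an f1 origin and lac promoter/lacZα remnants typical of a cloning-vector backbone. Short matches to the phage lambda portal protein gene flank the mammalian cassettes and are probably stuffer or backbone sequence rather than functional elements.

The inducible unit consists of a TRE3G promoter driving an N-terminal 3xFLAG tag fused to the MYOD1 coding sequence. This is followed, according to the catalogue entry, by a T2A peptide and mEGFP, so the transcription factor and the green reporter are made from one transcript as separate proteins. The T2A itself is not annotated, but a short gap between MYOD1 and the EGFP feature is consistent with it. An HSV TK polyadenylation signal terminates the unit. The record does not detail which changes define the "AroPERFECT C" variant. A second, constitutive cassette uses the EF-1α core promoter with an HTLV-1 5' LTR fragment to express an rtTA-type reverse Tet transactivator, followed by puromycin resistance and an SV40 poly(A) signal. How the puromycin gene is linked to the transactivator is not annotated. Together these parts allow puromycin selection of stably integrated cells and doxycycline-triggered expression of the MYOD1 variant, with GFP marking the expressing cells.
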