Addgene plasmid #215621: pPB-TetON-mEGFP-MYOD1_AroPERFECT-C
Purpose: For integration of MYOD1 AroPERFECT C T2A mEGFP
Depositing lab: Denes Hnisz. Depositing organization: Max Planck Institute for Molecular Genetics. Publication: An activity-specificity trade-off encoded in human transcription factors. Naderi J, Magalhaes AP, Kibar G, Stik G, Zhang Y, Mackowiak SD, Wieler HM, Rossi F, Buschow R, Christou-Kent M, Alcoverro-Bertran M, Graf T, Vingron M, Hnisz D. Nat Cell Biol. 2024 Aug;26(8):1309-1321. doi: 10.1038/s41556-024-01411-0. Epub 2024 Jul 5. PubMed 38969762.
Backbone
  Vector backbone: PB-TetON
  Vector type: Mammalian Expression
Growth in bacteria
  Bacterial resistance: Ampicillin, 100 μg/mL
  Growth temperature: 37°C
  Growth strain: DH5alpha
  Copy number: High Copy
Gene/Insert
  Gene/Insert name: MYOD1 AroPERFECT C
  Species: H. sapiens (human)
  Entrez Gene: MYOD1 (a.k.a. CMYP17, MYF3, MYOD, MYODRIF, PUM, bHLHc1)
  Tag / fusion protein: T2A mEGFP (C terminal on insert)
  Cloning method: Gibson Cloning
Terms and licenses: Academic/Nonprofit Terms; Industry Terms: Not Available to Industry
How to cite: pPB-TetON-mEGFP-MYOD1_AroPERFECT-C was a gift from Denes Hnisz (Addgene plasmid # 215621 ; http://n2t.net/addgene:215621 ; RRID:Addgene_215621)
